>Addgene plasmid #102998 | pET22B_PcrA_2Bchimera | addgene full sequence | sequence record 199442 | Addgene NGS Result
TAATACGACTCACTATAGGGGAATTGTGAGCGGATAACAATTCCCCTCTAGAAATAATTTTGTTTAACTT
TAAGAAGGAGATATACATATGAACTTTCTGAGCGAACAGCTGCTGGCACATCTGAATAAAGAACAGCAAG
AAGCAGTTCGTACCACCGAAGGTCCGCTGCTGATTATGGCAGGCGCAGGTAGCGGTAAAACCCGTGTTCT
GACCCATCGTATTGCATATCTGATGGCAGAAAAACATGTTGCACCGTGGAATATTCTGGCAATTACCTTT
ACCAATAAAGCCGCACGTGAAATGCGTGAACGTGTTCAGAGCCTGCTGGGTGGTGCAGCAGAAGATGTTT
GGATTAGCACCTTTCATAGCATGTGTGTTCGTATTCTGCGTCGTGATATTGATCGCATTGGTATTAATCG
CAACTTTAGCATTCTGGACCCGACCGATCAGCTGAGCGTTATGAAAACCATTCTGAAAGAAAAAAACATC
GATCCGAAAAAATTCGAGCCTCGTACCATTCTGGGCACCATTAGCGCAGCAAAAAATGAACTGCTGCCTC
CGGAACAGTTTGCAAAACGTGCAAGCACCTATTATGAAAAAGTTGTGTCCGATGTGTACCAAGAATATCA
GCAACGTCTGCTGCGTAATCATAGCCTGGATTTTGATGATCTGATTATGACCACCATCCAGCTGTTTGAT
CGTGTTCCGGATGTTCTGCATTATTATCAGTACAAATTCCAGTACATCCACATCGATGAATATCAGGATA
CCAATCGTGCACAGTATACCCTGGTTAAAAAACTGGCAGAACGCTTTCAGAACATTTGTGCAGTTGGTGA
TGCAGATCAGAGCATTTATCGTTGGCGTGGTGCAGATATTCAAAACATTCTGAGCTTTGAACGCGATTAT
CCGAATGCCAAAGTTATTCTGCTGGAACAGAATTATCGTAGCACCAAACGCATTCTGCAGGCAGCAAATG
AAGTGATTGAACATAATGTGAACCGTAAACCGAAACGTCTGTGGACCGAAAATCCGGAAGGTAAACCGAT
TCTGTATTATGAAGCAATGAACGAAGCAGATGAAGCACAGTTTGTTGCAGGTCGTATTCGTGAAGCAGTT
GAACGTGGTGAACGTCGTTATCGTGATTTTGCAGTTCTGTATCGTACCAATGCACAGAGCCGTGTTATGG
AAGAAATGCTGCTGAAAGCAAATATCCCGTATCAGATTGTTGGTGGCCAGAAATTCTATGATCGCAAAGA
AATTAAAGATCTGCTGAGCTATCTGCGCATTATTGCCAATAGCAATGATGATATTAGCCTGCAGCGTATT
ATCAATGTTCCGAAACGTGGTGTTGGTCCGAGCAGCGTTGAAAAAGTGCAGAATTATGCCCTGCAGAACA
ACATCAGCATGTTTGATGCACTGGGTGAAGCAGATTTCATTGGTCTGAGCAAAAAAGTTACCCAAGAATG
CCTGAACTTCTATGAACTGATTCAGTCCCTGATCAAAGAACAAGAATTCCTGGAAATCCATGAGATCGTT
GATGAAGTGCTGCAGAAAAGCGGTTATCGCGAAATGCTGGAACGTGAAAATACCCTGGAAAGCCGTAGCC
GTCTGGAAAATATTGATGAATTTATGAGCGTGCCGAAAGATTATGAAGAAAATACACCGCTGGAAGAACA
GAGCCTGATCAATTTTCTGACCGATCTGAGCCTGGTTGCAGATATCGATGAAGCAAATGGCACCGAACAG
GCAGCCGAAGGTGATGCCGTTATGCTGATGACCCTGCATGCCGCAAAAGGTCTGGAATTTCCGGTTGTGT
TTCTGATTGGCATGGAAGAAGGTATTTTTCCGCATAATCGTTCCCTGGAAGATGATGATGAAATGGAAGA
GGAACGTCGTCTGGCCTATGTTGGTATTACCCGTGCAGAAGAAGAACTGGTTCTGACCAGCGCACAGATG
CGTACCCTGTTTGGTAACATTCAGATGAATCCGCCTAGCCGTTTTCTGAATGAAATTCCTGCACATCTGC
TGGAAACCGCAAGCCGTCGTCAGGCTGGTGCCAGCCGTCCGGCAGTTAGTCGTCCGCAGGCAAGCGGTGC
CGTTGGTAGCTGGAAAGTGGGTGATCGTGCAAATCATCGTAAATGGGGTATTGGCACCGTTGTTAGCGTT
CGTGGTGGCGGTGATGATCAAGAACTGGATATTGCATTTCCGAGCCCGATTGGCATTAAACGCCTGCTGG
CAAAATTTGCACCGATCGAAAAAGTGTAAGGATCCGAATTCGAGCTCCGTCGACAAGCTTGCGGCCGCAC
TCGAGCACCACCACCACCACCACTGAGATCCGGCTGCTAACAAAGCCCGAAAGGAAGCTGAGTTGGCTGC
TGCCACCGCTGAGCAATAACTAGCATAACCCCTTGGGGCCTCTAAACGGGTCTTGAGGGGTTTTTTGCTG
AAAGGAGGAACTATATCCGGATTGGCGAATGGG
[124 nt withheld, positions 2484-2607]
C
[91 nt withheld, positions 2609-2699]
A
[49 nt withheld, positions 2701-2749]
CCTTTGACGTTGGAGTCCACGTTCTTT
[37 nt withheld, positions 2777-2813]
ACCCTATCTCGGTCTATTCTTTTGATTTATAAGGGATTTTGCCGATTTCGGCCTATTGGTTAAAAAATGA
GCTGATTTAACAAAAATTTAACGCGAATTTTAACAAAATATTAACGCTTACAATTTAGGTGGCACTTTTC
GGGGAAATGTGCGCGGAACCCCTATTTGTTTATTTTTCTAAATACATTCAAATATGTATCCGCTCATGAG
ACAATAACCCTGATAAATGCTTCAATAATATTGAAAAAGGAAGAGTATGAGTATTCAACATTTCCGTGTC
GCCCTTATTCCCTTTTTTGCGGCATTTTGCCTTCCTGTTTTTGCTCACCCAGAAACGCTGGTGAAAGTAA
AAGATGCTGAAGATCAGTTGGGTGCACGAGTGGGTTACATCGAACTGGATCTCAACAGCGGTAAGATCCT
TGAGAGTTTTCGCCCCGAAGAACGTTTTCCAATGATGAGCACTTTTAAAGTTCTGCTATGTGGCGCGGTA
TTATCCCGTATTGACGCCGGGCAAGAGCAACTCGGTCGCCGCATACACTATTCTCAGAATGACTTGGTTG
AGTACTCACCAGTCACAGAAAAGCATCTTACGGATGGCATGACAGTAAGAGAATTATGCAGTGCTGCCAT
AACCATGAGTGATAACACTGCGGCCAACTTACTTCTGACAACGATCGGAGGACCGAAGGAGCTAACCGCT
TTTTTGCACAACATGGGGGATCATGTAACTCGCCTTGATCGTTGGGAACCGGAGCTGAATGAAGCCATAC
CAAACGACGAGCGTGACACCACGATGCCTGCAGCAATGGCAACAACGTTGCGCAAACTATTAACTGGCGA
ACTACTTACTCTAGCTTCCCGGCAACAATTAATAGACTGGATGGAGGCGGATAAAGTTGCAGGACCACTT
CTGCGCTCGGCCCTTCCGGCTGGCTGGTTTATTGCTGATAAATCTGGAGCCGGTGAGCGTGGGTCTCGCG
GTATCATTGCAGCACTGGGGCCAGATGGTAAGCCCTCCCGTATCGTAGTTATCTACACGACGGGGAGTCA
GGCAACTATGGATGAACGAAATAGACAGATCGCTGAGATAGGTGCCTCACTGATTAAGCATTGGTAACTG
TCAGACCAAGTTTACTCATATATACTTTAGATTGATTTAAAACTTCATTTTTAATTTAAAAGGATCTAGG
TGAAGATCCTTTTTGATAATCTCATGACCAAAATCCCTTAACGTGAGTTTTCGTTCCACTGAGCGTCAGA
CCCCGTAGAAAAGATCAAAGGATCTTCTTGAGATCCTTTTTTTCTGCGCGTAATCTGCTGCTTGCAAACA
AAAAAACCACCGCTACCAGCGGTGGTTTGTTTGCCGGATCAAGAGCTACCAACTCTTTTTCCGAAGGTAA
CTGGCTTCAGCAGAGCGCAGATACCAAATACTGTCCTTCTAGTGTAGCCGTAGTTAGGCCACCACTTCAA
GAACTCTGTAGCACCGCCTACATACCTCGCTCTGCTAATCCTGTTACCAGTGGCTGCTGCCAGTGGCGAT
AAGTCGTGTCTTACCGGGTTGGACTCAAGACGATAGTTACCGGATAAGGCGCAGCGGTCGGGCTGAACGG
GGGGTTCGTGCACACAGCCCAGCTTGGAGCGAACGACCTACACCGAACTGAGATACCTACAGCGTGAGCT
ATGAGAAAGCGCCACGCTTCCCGAAGGGAGAAAGGCGGACAGGTATCCGGTAAGCGGCAGGGTCGGAACA
GGAGAGCGCACGAGGGAGCTTCCAGGGGGAAACGCCTGGTATCTTTATAGTCCTGTCGGGTTTCGCCACC
TCTGACTTGAGCGTCGATTTTTGTGATGCTCGTCAGGGGGGCGGAGCCTATGGAAAAACGCCAGCAACGC
GGCCTTTTTACGGTTCCTGGCCTTTTGCTGGCCTTTTGCTCACATGTTCTTTCCTGCGTTATCCCCTGAT
TCTGTGGATAACCGTATTACCGCCTTTGAGTGAGCTGATACCGCTCGCCGCAGCCGAACGACCGAGCGCA
GCGAGTCAGTGAGCGAGGAAGCGGAAGAGCGCCTGATGCGGTATTTTCTCCTTACGCATCTGTGCGGTAT
TTCACACCGCAATGGTGCACTCTCAGTACAATCTGCTCTGATGCCGCATAGTTAAGCCAGTATACACTCC
GCTATCGCTACGTGACTGGGTCATGGCTGCGCCCCGACACCCGCCAACACCCGCTGACGCGCCCTGACGG
GCTTGTCTGCTCCCGGCATCCGCTTACAGACAAGCTGTGACCGTCTCCGGGAGCTGCATGTGTCAGAGGT
TTTCACCGTCATCACCGAAACGCGCGAGGCAGCTGCGGTAAAGCTCATCAGCGTGGTCGTGAAGCGATTC
ACAGATGTCTGCCTGTTCATCCGCGTCCAGCTCGTTGAGTTTCTCCAGAAGCGTTAATGTCTGGCTTCTG
ATAAAGCGGGCCATGTTAAGGGCGGTTTTTTCCTGTTTGGTCACTGATGCCTCCGTGTAAGGGGGATTTC
TGTTCATGGGGGTAATGATACCGATGAAACGAGAGAGGATGCTCACGATACGGGTTACTGATGATGAACA
TGCCCGGTTACTGGAACGTTGTGAGGGTAAACAACTGGCGGTATGGATGCGGCGGGACCAGAGAAAAATC
ACTCAGGGTCAATGCCAGCGCTTCGTTAATACAGATGTAGGTGTTCCACAGGGTAGCCAGCAGCATCCTG
CGATGCAGATCCGGAACATAATGGTGCAGGGCGCTGACTTCCGCGTTTCCAGACTTTACGAAACACGGAA
ACCGAAGACCATTCATGTTGTTGCTCAGGTCGCAGACGTTTTGCAGCAGCAGTCGCTTCACGTTCGCTCG
CGTATCGGTGATTCATTCTGCTAACCAGTAAGGCAACCCCGCCAGCCTAGCCGGGTCCTCAACGACAGGA
GCACGATCATGCGCACCCGTGGGGCCGCCATGCCGGCGATAATGGCCTGCTTCTCGCCGAAACGTTTGGT
GGCGGGACCAGTGACGAAGGCTTGAGCGAGGGCGTGCAAGATTCCGAATACCGCAAGCGACAGGCCGATC
ATCGTCGCGCTCCAGCGAAAGCGGTCCTCGCCGAAAATGACCCAGAGCGCTGCCGGCACCTGTCCTACGA
GTTGCATGATAAAGAAGACAGTCATAAGTGCGGCGACGATAGTCATGCCCCGCGCCCACCGGAAGGAGCT
GACTGGGTTGAAGGCTCTCAAGGGCATCGGTCGAGATCCCGGTGCCTAATGAGTGAGCTAACTTACATTA
ATTGCGTTGCGCTCACTGCCCGCTTTCCAGTCGGGAAACCTGTCGTGCCAGCTGCATTAATGAATCGGCC
AACGCGCGGGGAGAGGCGGTTTGCGTATTGGGCGCCAGGGTGGTTTTTCTTTTCACCAGTGAGACGGGCA
ACAGCTGATTGCCCTTCACCGCCTGGCCCTGAGAGAGTTGCAGCAAGCGGTCCACGCTGGTTTGCCCCAG
CAGGCGAAAATCCTGTTTGATGGTGGTTAACGGCGGGATATAACATGAGCTGTCTTCGGTATCGTCGTAT
CCCACTACCGAGATATCCGCACCAACGCGCAGCCCGGACTCGGTAATGGCGCGCATTGCGCCCAGCGCCA
TCTGATCGTTGGCAACCAGCATCGCAGTGGGAACGATGCCCTCATTCAGCATTTGCATGGTTTGTTGAAA
ACCGGACATGGCACTCCAGTCGCCTTCCCGTTCCGCTATCGGCTGAATTTGATTGCGAGTGAGATATTTA
TGCCAGCCAGCCAGACGCAGACGCGCCGAGACAGAACTTAATGGGCCCGCTAACAGCGCGATTTGCTGGT
GACCCAATGCGACCAGATGCTCCACGCCCAGTCGCGTACCGTCTTCATGGGAGAAAATAATACTGTTGAT
GGGTGTCTGGTCAGAGACATCAAGAAATAACGCCGGAACATTAGTGCAGGCAGCTTCCACAGCAATGGCA
TCCTGGTCATCCAGCGGATAGTTAATGATCAGCCCACTGACGCGTTGCGCGAGAAGATTGTGCACCGCCG
CTTTACAGGCTTCGACGCCGCTTCGTTCTACCATCGACACCACCACGCTGGCACCCAGTTGATCGGCGCG
AGATTTAATCGCCGCGACAATTTGCGACGGCGCGTGCAGGGCCAGACTGGAGGTGGCAACGCCAATCAGC
AACGACTGTTTGCCCGCCAGTTGTTGTGCCACGCGGTTGGGAATGTAATTCAGCTCCGCCATCGCCGCTT
CCACTTTTTCCCGCGTTTTCGCAGAAACGTGGCTGGCCTGGTTCACCACGCGGGAAACGGTCTGATAAGA
GACACCGGCATACTCTGCGACATCGTATAACGTTACTGGTTTCACATTCACCACCCTGAATTGACTCTCT
TCCGGGCGCTATCATGCCATACCGCGAAAGGTTTTGCGCCATTCGATGGTGTCCGGGATCTCGACGCTCT
CCCTTATGCGACTCCTGCATTAGGAAGCAGCCCAGTAGTAGGTTGAGGCCGTTGAGCACCGCCGCCGCAA
GGAATGGTGCATGCAAGGAGATGGCGCCCAACAGTCCCCCGGCCACGGGGCCTGCCACCATACCCACGCC
GAAACAAGCGCTCATGAGCCCGAAGTGGCGAGCCCGATCTTCCCCATCGGTGATGTCGGCGATATAGGCG
CCAGCAACCGCACCTGTGGCGCCGGTGATGCCGGCCACGATGCGTCCGGCGTAGAGGATCGAGATCTCGA
TCCCGCGAAAT
Features (pLannotate 1.2.2; 19 found; start..end, strand, type, name):
      1..19      +  promoter       T7 promoter: promoter for bacteriophage T7 RNA polymerase
     20..44      +  protein_bind   lac operator: The lac repressor binds to the lac operator to inhibit transcription in E. coli. This inhibition can be relieved by adding lactose or isopropyl-β-D-thiogalactopyranoside (IPTG). lac repressor encoded by lacI
     59..81      +  RBS            RBS: efficient ribosome binding site from bacteriophage T7 gene 10 (Olins and Rangwala, 1989)
     89..2266    +  CDS            pcrA: PCRA_GEOSE - Experimental evidence at protein level: Swiss-Prot protein existence level 1. DNA helicase. Has a broad nucleotide specificity, even being able to hydrolyze ethenonucleotides, and is able to couple the hydrolysis to unwinding of DNA substrates. It is a 3'-5' helicase but at high protein concentrations it can also displace a substrate with a 5' tail. Preferred substrate being one with both single and double- stranded regions of DNA. From Geobacillus stearothermophilus (Bacillus stearothermophilus).
   2316..2333    +  CDS            9xHis (fragment): 9xHis affinity tag
   2343..2392    +  CDS            SET1 (fragment): solubility-enhancement tag derived from T7 phage gene 10B
   2400..2447    +  terminator     T7 terminator: transcription terminator for bacteriophage T7 RNA polymerase
   2484..2912    +  rep_origin     f1 ori (sequence partly withheld): f1 bacteriophage origin of replication; arrow indicates direction of (+) strand synthesis
   2965..3069    +  promoter       AmpR promoter: bla
   3070..3930    +  CDS            AmpR: β-lactamase; bla; confers resistance to ampicillin, carbenicillin, and related antibiotics
   4101..4689    +  rep_origin     ori: high-copy-number ColE1/pMB1/pBR322/pUC origin of replication
   4875..5014    -  misc_feature   bom: basis of mobility region from pBR322
   5116..5307    -  CDS            rop: Rop protein, which maintains plasmids at low copy number; rop
   5324..5704    +  CDS            YPB1_ECOLX: Protein predicted: Swiss-Prot protein existence level 4. From Escherichia coli.
   5776..6067    -  CDS            TcR (fragment): tetracycline efflux protein; tet; confers resistance to tetracycline
   6082..6103    -  protein_bind   CAP binding site: CAP binding activates transcription in the presence of cAMP. E. coli catabolite activator protein
   6116..7198    -  CDS            lacI: lac repressor; lacI; The lac repressor binds to the lac operator to inhibit transcription in E. coli. This inhibition can be relieved by adding lactose or isopropyl-β-D-thiogalactopyranoside (IPTG).
   7199..7276    -  promoter       lacI promoter: lacI
   7284..7563    -  CDS            TcR (fragment): tetracycline efflux protein; tet; confers resistance to tetracycline
