[The description below was written by a language model from this plasmid's Addgene catalogue record and pLannotate feature annotations shown in this document.]
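Description:
pET22B_PcrA_2Bchimera is a bacterial expression plasmid built on the pET22B backbone for producing a chimeric DNA helicase in E. coli. The insert encodes Bacillus (Geobacillus) stearothermophilus PcrA in which the 2B domain has been replaced by the equivalent sequence from Staphylococcus aureus PcrA. The chimeric gene was produced synthetically and cloned between NdeI and BamHI sites. The annotated pcrA open reading frame of about 2.2 kb sits directly downstream of a T7 promoter, a lac operator and the T7 gene 10 ribosome binding site, and is followed by the T7 terminator. Transcription therefore depends on T7 RNA polymerase supplied by a DE3 lysogen host. It is held in check by the lac repressor, encoded by the plasmid's own lacI gene, until induced with IPTG or lactose. A short His-tag fragment from the vector lies about 50 bases beyond the annotated end of the pcrA coding region. The record does not say whether it is fused in frame to the helicase, so the protein should not be assumed to be tagged.

The plasmid is maintained through a ColE1/pMB1-type origin and selected with ampicillin via the β-lactamase gene. The catalogue lists it as high copy, although the feature table also shows the pBR322-derived rop gene and bom region, which are normally associated with lower copy number. An f1 origin is present, which allows single-stranded DNA production. The tetracycline-resistance fragments are nonfunctional backbone remnants. The record supports use in overexpressing the chimera, presumably to examine how the 2B domain contributes to PcrA helicase function, though no specific experiments are described.
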