Addgene plasmid #102998: pET22B_PcrA_2Bchimera
Purpose: Express a DNA helicase, a chimeric construct of Bacilllus stearothermophilus PcrA and 2B domain of Staphylococcus aureus PcrA
Depositing lab: Martin Webb.
Backbone
  Vector backbone: pET22B
  Vector type: Bacterial Expression
Growth in bacteria
  Bacterial resistance: Ampicillin, 100 μg/mL
  Growth temperature: 37°C
  Growth strain: DH5alpha
  Growth instructions: USe BB834 (DE3) pLysS for protein production
  Copy number: High Copy
Gene/Insert
  Gene/Insert name: PcrA_2Bchimera
  Species: Staphylococcus aureus, Bacilllus stearothermophilus
  Mutation: Bacilllus stearothermophilus PcrA in which the 2B domain has been substituted with the equivalent sequence of Staphylococcus aureus PcrA.
  Promoter: T7
  Cloning method: Restriction Enzyme; 5′ cloning site NdeI (unknown if destroyed); 3′ cloning site BamHI (unknown if destroyed)
  Sequencing primers: 5′ T7
Resource information
  A portion of this plasmid was derived from a plasmid made by: Synthetically produced by GenScript (The Biology CRO, U.S.A.)
Terms and licenses: Academic/Nonprofit Terms; Industry Terms: Not Available to Industry
How to cite: pET22B_PcrA_2Bchimera was a gift from Martin Webb (Addgene plasmid # 102998 ; http://n2t.net/addgene:102998 ; RRID:Addgene_102998)
