>Addgene plasmid #102998 | pET22B_PcrA_2Bchimera | depositor partial sequence | sequence record 195011 | Insert
GAAATAATTTTGTTTAACTTTAAGAAGGAGATATACATATGAACTTTCTGAGCGAACAGCTGCTGGCACA
TCTGAATAAAGAACAGCAAGAAGCAGTTCGTACCACCGAAGGTCCGCTGCTGATTATGGCAGGCGCAGGT
AGCGGTAAAACCCGTGTTCTGACCCATCGTATTGCATATCTGATGGCAGAAAAACATGTTGCACCGTGGA
ATATTCTGGCAATTACCTTTACCAATAAAGCCGCACGTGAAATGCGTGAACGTGTTCAGAGCCTGCTGGG
TGGTGCAGCAGAAGATGTTTGGATTAGCACCTTTCATAGCATGTGTGTTCGTATTCTGCGTCGTGATATT
GATCGCATTGGTATTAATCGCAACTTTAGCATTCTGGACCCGACCGATCAGCTGAGCGTTATGAAAACCA
TTCTGAAAGAAAAAAACATCGATCCGAAAAAATTCGAGCCTCGTACCATTCTGGGCACCATTAGCGCAGC
AAAAAATGAACTGCTGCCTCCGGAACAGTTTGCAAAACGTGCAAGCACCTATTATGAAAAAGTTGTGTCC
GATGTGTACCAAGAATATCAGCAACGTCTGCTGCGTAATCATAGCCTGGATTTTGATGATCTGATTATGA
CCACCATCCAGCTGTTTGATCGTGTTCCGGATGTTCTGCATTATTATCAGTACAAATTCCAGTACATCCA
CATCGATGAATATCAGGATACCAATCGTGCACAGTATACCCTGGTTAAAAAACTGGCAGAACGCTTTCAG
AACATTTGTGCAGTTGGTGATGCAGATCAGAGCATTTATCGTTGGCGTGGTGCAGATATTCAAAACATTC
TGAGCTTTGAACGCGATTATCCGAATGCCAAAGTTATTCTGCTGGAACAGAATTATCGTAGCACCAAACG
CATTCTGCAGGCAGCAAATGAAGTGATTGAACATAATGTGAACCGTAAACCGAAACGTCTGTGGACCGAA
AATCCGGAAGGTAAACCGATTCTGTATTATGAAGCAATGAACGAAGCAGATGAAGCACAGTTTGTTGCAG
GTCGTATTCGTGAAGCAGTTGAACGTGGTGAACGTCGTTATCGTGATTTTGCAGTTCTGTATCGTACCAA
TGCACAGAGCCGTGTTATGGAAGAAATGCTGCTGAAAGCAAATATCCCGTATCAGATTGTTGGTGGCCAG
AAATTCTATGATCGCAAAGAAATTAAAGATCTGCTGAGCTATCTGCGCATTATTGCCAATAGCAATGATG
ATATTAGCCTGCAGCGTATTATCAATGTTCCGAAACGTGGTGTTGGTCCGAGCAGCGTTGAAAAAGTGCA
GAATTATGCCCTGCAGAACAACATCAGCATGTTTGATGCACTGGGTGAAGCAGATTTCATTGGTCTGAGC
AAAAAAGTTACCCAAGAATGCCTGAACTTCTATGAACTGATTCAGTCCCTGATCAAAGAACAAGAATTCC
TGGAAATCCATGAGATCGTTGATGAAGTGCTGCAGAAAAGCGGTTATCGCGAAATGCTGGAACGTGAAAA
TACCCTGGAAAGCCGTAGCCGTCTGGAAAATATTGATGAATTTATGAGCGTGCCGAAAGATTATGAAGAA
AATACACCGCTGGAAGAACAGAGCCTGATCAATTTTCTGACCGATCTGAGCCTGGTTGCAGATATCGATG
AAGCAAATGGCACCGAACAGGCAGCCGAAGGTGATGCCGTTATGCTGATGACCCTGCATGCCGCAAAAGG
TCTGGAATTTCCGGTTGTGTTTCTGATTGGCATGGAAGAAGGTATTTTTCCGCATAATCGTTCCCTGGAA
GATGATGATGAAATGGAAGAGGAACGTCGTCTGGCCTATGTTGGTATTACCCGTGCAGAAGAAGAACTGG
TTCTGACCAGCGCACAGATGCGTACCCTGTTTGGTAACATTCAGATGAATCCGCCTAGCCGTTTTCTGAA
TGAAATTCCTGCACATCTGCTGGAAACCGCAAGCCGTCGTCAGGCTGGTGCCAGCCGTCCGGCAGTTAGT
CGTCCGCAGGCAAGCGGTGCCGTTGGTAGCTGGAAAGTGGGTGATCGTGCAAATCATCGTAAATGGGGTA
TTGGCACCGTTGTTAGCGTTCGTGGTGGCGGTGATGATCAAGAACTGGATATTGCATTTCCGAGCCCGAT
TGGCATTAAACGCCTGCTGGCAAAATTTGCACCGATCGAAAAAGTGTAAGGATCCGAATTCGAGCTCCGT
CGACAAGCTTGCGGCCGCAC
